Addgene plasmid #62772: mEos4a-CenpA-C-22
Purpose: Localization: Nucleus, C1 Cloning Vector, Excitation:505 / 569, Emission:516 / 581
Depositing lab: Michael Davidson & Loren Looger. Depositing organization: Florida State University, Tallahassee.
Backbone
  Vector backbone: C1 Cloning Vector
  Vector type: Mammalian Expression
  Selectable markers: Neomycin (select with G418)
Growth in bacteria
  Bacterial resistance: Kanamycin, 50 μg/mL
  Growth temperature: 37°C
  Growth strain: DH5alpha
  Copy number: High Copy
Gene/Insert
  Gene/Insert name: CenpA
  Species: H. sapiens (human)
  Mutation: none
  Entrez Gene: CENPA (a.k.a. CENP-A, CenH3)
  Promoter: CMV
  Tag / fusion protein: mEos4a (N terminal on backbone)
  Cloning method: Unknown
  Sequencing primers: 5′ CMV-F; 3′ SV40pA-R
Terms and licenses: Academic/Nonprofit Terms; Industry Terms
How to cite: mEos4a-CenpA-C-22 was a gift from Michael Davidson & Loren Looger (Addgene plasmid # 62772 ; http://n2t.net/addgene:62772 ; RRID:Addgene_62772)
