[The description below was written by a language model from this plasmid's Addgene catalogue record.]
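Description:
mEos4a-CenpA-C-22 is a mammalian expression plasmid built on a C1-type cloning vector, in which the fluorescent protein sits upstream of the cloning site so that it is fused to the N terminus of the inserted protein. It is maintained as a high-copy plasmid in E. coli under kanamycin selection. It also carries a neomycin resistance marker, so transfected mammalian cells can be selected with G418, for example to derive stable lines. No feature table accompanies the record, so the origin of replication, the polyadenylation signal and the promoters driving the resistance marker are not explicitly listed. The use of an SV40 polyA reverse sequencing primer suggests an SV40 polyadenylation signal downstream of the insert.

The payload is unmutated human CENPA (also known as CENP-A or CenH3), the centromere-specific histone H3 variant, expressed from the CMV immediate-early promoter as an mEos4a–CENP-A fusion. mEos4a is a green-to-red photoconvertible fluorescent protein. The record gives excitation and emission maxima of 505/516 nm for the green state and 569/581 nm for the red, photoconverted state. The "22" in the name probably denotes the length of the linker between the two proteins, but the record does not say so.

The stated localization is nuclear, consistent with incorporation of CENP-A into chromatin. The construct serves as a localization marker for imaging in mammalian cells. Photoconvertible tags of this kind are generally used for tracking a selected protein population over time and for single-molecule localization microscopy, though the record does not name specific applications.
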