>Addgene plasmid #62772 | mEos4a-CenpA-C-22 | depositor partial sequence | sequence record 103360 | CMV-F
GCCATTCTTAGTGACGTCAGATCCGCTAGCGCTACCGGTCGCCACCATGGTGAGTGCGATTAAGCCAGAC
ATGAGGATCAAACTCCGTATGGAAGGCAACGTAAACGGGCACCACTTTGTGATCGACGGAGATGGTACAG
GCAAGCCTTATGAGGGAAAACAGACCATGGATCTTGAAGTCAAAGAGGGCGGACCTCTGCCTTTTGCCTT
TGATATCCTGACCACTGCATTCCATTACGGCAACAGGGTATTCGTTAAATATCCAGACAACATACAAGAC
TATTTTAAGCAGTCGTTTCCTAAGGGGTATTCGTGGGAACGAAGCTTGACTTTCGAAGACGGGGGCATTT
GCTATGCCAGAAACGACATAACAATGGAAGGGGACACTTTCTATAATAAAGTTCGATTTTATGGTACCAA
CTTTCCCGCCAATGGTCCAGTTATGCAGAAGAAGACGCTGAAATGGGAGCCCTCCACTGAGAAAATGTAT
GTGCGTGATGGAGTGCTGACGGGTGATATTCATATGGCTTTGTTGCTTGAAGGAAATGCCCATTACCGAT
GTGACTTCAGAACTACTTACAAAGCTAAGGAGAAGGGTGTCAAGTTACCAGGCTACCACTTTGTGGACCA
CGCCATTGAGATTTTAAGCCATGACAAAGATTACAACAAGGTTAAGCTGTATGAGCATGCTGTTGCTCAT
TCTGGATTGCCTGACAATGCCAGACGATCCGGACTCAGATCTCGAGCTCAAGCTTCGAATTCTAGCAGTT
CTAGAGTAAGCAGCAGAGTAAGTGGCCCGCGCCGCCGGAGCCGAAAGCCCGAGGCCCCGAGGAGGCGCAG
CCCGAGCCCGACCCCGACCCCCGGCCCCTCCCGGCGGGGCCCCTCCTTAGGCGCTTCCTCCCATCAACAC
AGTCGGCGGAGACAAGGTTGGCTAAAGGAGATCCGAAAGCTTCAGAAGAGCACACACCTCTTGATAAGGA
AGCTGCCCTTCAGCCGCCTGGCAAGAGAAATATGTGTTAAATTCACTCGTGTGTGACTTCAATTGGCAGC
CCAGGCCCTATGGCCTACAGAGCAGCAGAGCATTCTAGTCATCTCTTTGAGGACGCTATCTCCTCACTAA
CTGCAGCGAGTACTCTCTCCAGGAATGTGCACTGACGAGATCGGACTGAGAGATGGCTAGGTACCGGATC
GATCACGATCAGATACGTACTATCAGCTACCCATTGTAAGGCTTAAC
