>Addgene plasmid #62772 | mEos4a-CenpA-C-22 | depositor partial sequence | sequence record 103361 | SV40-R
ACGAGGCGTGTTATGTGAAACGTCCAGTCCGCTAGGCTTACCGTTCGCACATGTGATGCGATTAGCCAGA
CATGAGGATCATTCGGTATGAGCAACGTAAACGGGCACCACTTTGTGATCGACGAGATGTACAGCAGCTA
TGAGGAAACAGATCATGATCTGAAGTCAAAGAGGGCGGACTCTGCTTTGCTTTGATATCCTGACCACTGC
ATTCCATTACGGCAACAGGGTATTCGTTAAATATCCAGAACAACATACAAGACTATTTTAAGCAGTCGTT
TCTAAAGGGGTATTCGTGGGAACGAAGCTTGACTTTCGAAGACGGGGGCATTTGCTATGCCAGAAACGAC
ATAACAATGGAAGGGGACACTTTCTATAATAAAGTTCGATTTTATGGTACCAACTTTCCCGCCAATGGTC
CAGTTATGCAGAAGAAGACGCTGAAATGGGAGCCCTCCACTGAGAAAATGTATGTGCGTGATGGAGTGCT
GACGGGTGATATTCATATGGCTTTGTTGCTTGAAGGAAATGCCCATTACCGATGTGACTTCAGAACTACT
TACAAAGCTAAGGAGAAGGGTGTCAAGTTACCAGGCTACCACTTTGTGGACCACGCCATTGAGATTTTAA
GCCATGACAAAGATTACAACAAGGTTAAGCTGTATGAGCATGCTGTTGCTCATTCTGGATTGCCTGACAA
TGCCAGACGATCCGGACTCAGATCTCGAGCTCAAGCTTCGAATTCTAGCAGTTCTAGAGTAAGCAGCAGA
GTAAGTGGCCCGCGCCGCCGGAGCCGAAAGCCCGAGGCCCCGAGGAGGCGCAGCCCGAGCCCGACCCCGA
CCCCCGGCCCCTCCCGGCGGGGCCCCTCCTTAGGCGCTTCCTCCCATCAACACAGTCGGCGGAGACAAGG
TTGGCTAAAGGAGATCCGAAAGCTTCAGAAGAGCACACACCTCTTGATAAGGAAGCTGCCCTTCAGCCGC
CTGGCAAGAGAAATATGTGTTAAATTCACTCGTGGTGTGGACTTCAATTGGCAAGCCCAGGCCCTATTGG
CCCTACAAGAGGCAGCAGAAGCATTTCTAGTTCATCTCTTTGAGGACGCCTATCTCCTCACCTTACATGC
AGGCCGAGTTACTCTCTTCCCAAAGGATGTGCAACTGGCCCGGAGGATCCGGGGCCTTGAGGAGGGACTC
GGCTAAGGTACCGCGGGCCCGGGATCCACCGGATCTAGATAACTGATCATAATCAGCCATACCACATTGT
AGAAGATTTGCC
