>Addgene plasmid #62772 | mEos4a-CenpA-C-22 | addgene partial sequence | sequence record 120380 | CMV-F 5'-CGCAAATGGGCGGTAGGCGTG-3'
CCGTCAGATCCGCTAGCGCTACCGGTCGCCACCATGGTGAGTGCGATTAAGCCAGACATGAGGATCAAAC
TCCGTATGGAAGGCAACGTAAACGGGCACCACTTTGTGATCGACGGAGATGGTACAGGCAAGCCTTATGA
GGGAAAACAGACCATGGATCTTGAAGTCAAAGAGGGCGGACCTCTGCCTTTTGCCTTTGATATCCTGACC
ACTGCATTCCATTACGGCAACAGGGTATTCGTTAAATATCCAGACAACATACAAGACTATTTTAAGCAGT
CGTTTCCTAAGGGGTATTCGTGGGAACGAAGCTTGACTTTCGAAGACGGGGGCATTTGCTATGCCAGAAA
CGACATAACAATGGAAGGGGACACTTTCTATAATAAAGTTCGATTTTATGGTACCAACTTTCCCGCCAAT
GGTCCAGTTATGCAGAAGAAGACGCTGAAATGGGAGCCCTCCACTGAGAAAATGTATGTGCGTGATGGAG
TGCTGACGGGTGATATTCATATGGCTTTGTTGCTTGAAGGAAATGCCCATTACCGATGTGACTTCAGAAC
TACTTACAAAGCTAAGGAGAAGGGTGTCAAGTTACCAGGCTACCACTTTGTGGACCACGCCATTGAGATT
TTAAGCCATGACAAAGATTACAACAAGGTTAAGCTGTATGAGCATGCTGTTGCTCATTCTGGATTGCCTG
ACAATGCCAGACGATCCGGACTCAGATCTCGAGCTCAAGCTTCGAATTCTAGCAGTTCTAGAGTAAGCAG
CAGAGTAAGTGGCCCGCGCCGCCGGAGCCGAAAGCCCGAGGCCCCGAGGAGGCG
